Addgene plasmid #72653: pJB128 (MatP-mEos2)
Purpose: Inducible expression of MatP-mEos2 in bacteria
Depositing lab: Jie Xiao. Depositing organization: Johns Hopkins University and School of Medicine. Publication: A multi-layered protein network stabilizes the Escherichia coli FtsZ-ring and modulates constriction dynamics. Buss J, Coltharp C, Shtengel G, Yang X, Hess H, Xiao J. PLoS Genet. 2015 Apr 7;11(4):e1005128. doi: 10.1371/journal.pgen.1005128. eCollection 2015 Apr. PGENETICS-D-14-03238 PubMed 25848771.
Backbone
  Vector backbone: pDR122
  Backbone manufacturer: P. de Boer (Hale et al. EMBO J 2001)
  Backbone size w/o insert (bp): 7839
  Total vector size (bp): 9005
  Vector type: Bacterial Expression
Growth in bacteria
  Bacterial resistance: Ampicillin, 100 μg/mL
  Growth temperature: 37°C
  Growth strain: DH5alpha
  Growth instructions: For fluorescence studies, grow at RT or 30C.
  Copy number: High Copy
Gene/Insert
  Gene/Insert name: MatP-mEos2
  Species: E. coli
  Insert size (bp): 1166
  Promoter: T5-lac
  Tag / fusion protein: mEos2 (C terminal on insert)
  Cloning method: Restriction Enzyme; 5′ cloning site XbaI (not destroyed); 3′ cloning site SnaBI (not destroyed)
  Sequencing primers: 5′ taatacgactcactatagg; 3′ GGG CCT CTT CGC TAT T
Terms and licenses: Academic/Nonprofit Terms; Industry Terms: Not Available to Industry
How to cite: pJB128 (MatP-mEos2) was a gift from Jie Xiao (Addgene plasmid # 72653 ; http://n2t.net/addgene:72653 ; RRID:Addgene_72653)
