[The description below was written by a language model from this plasmid's Addgene catalogue record and pLannotate feature annotations shown in this document.]
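Description:
pJB128 (MatP-mEos2) is a 9,005 bp bacterial expression plasmid built on the pDR122 backbone for inducible production of an E. coli MatP fusion protein. It is selected with ampicillin through the bla (AmpR) gene and replicates from a ColE1/pMB1-type origin. The catalogue lists it as high copy, although the annotation also shows the pBR322-derived rop gene and bom region, and rop normally moderates copy number. The plasmid carries its own lac repressor gene under the lacIq promoter, so the expression cassette stays repressed until an inducer such as IPTG is added.

The 1,166 bp insert, cloned between XbaI and SnaBI, encodes MatP with mEos2 fused to its C terminus. MatP binds matS motifs and organises the Ter macrodomain of the chromosome during the cell cycle. mEos2 is a monomeric green-to-red photoswitchable fluorescent protein. The catalogue names the promoter as T5-lac, but the feature table does not annotate a T5 promoter. It instead shows a CAP site, lac promoter and lac operator followed by a T7 promoter with a second lac operator immediately upstream of matP, so the two sources disagree on the exact promoter. Downstream of the fusion lie a minE fragment, a full lacZ coding sequence and a lacY fragment. These are probably carried over from the parental vector, and the record assigns them no function.

The associated publication studies the protein network that stabilises the E. coli FtsZ-ring and modulates constriction dynamics. This fits use of the plasmid for fluorescence imaging of MatP localisation in live or fixed bacteria, including photoactivation-based approaches that a photoswitchable tag allows.
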