Features (pLannotate 1.2.2; 18 found; start..end, strand, type, name):
      9..86      +  promoter       lacIq promoter: lacI (mutant); In the lacIq allele, a single base change in the promoter boosts expression of the lacI gene about 10-fold.
     87..1169    +  CDS            lacI: lac repressor; lacI; The lac repressor binds to the lac operator to inhibit transcription in E. coli. This inhibition can be relieved by adding lactose or isopropyl-β-D-thiogalactopyranoside (IPTG).
   1182..1203    +  protein_bind   CAP binding site: CAP binding activates transcription in the presence of cAMP. E. coli catabolite activator protein
   1218..1248    +  promoter       lac promoter: promoter for the E. coli lac operon
   1256..1272    +  protein_bind   lac operator: The lac repressor binds to the lac operator to inhibit transcription in E. coli. This inhibition can be relieved by adding lactose or isopropyl-β-D-thiogalactopyranoside (IPTG). lac repressor encoded by lacI
   1336..1354    +  promoter       T7 promoter: promoter for bacteriophage T7 RNA polymerase
   1355..1379    +  protein_bind   lac operator: The lac repressor binds to the lac operator to inhibit transcription in E. coli. This inhibition can be relieved by adding lactose or isopropyl-β-D-thiogalactopyranoside (IPTG). lac repressor encoded by lacI
   1408..1857    +  CDS            matP: MATP_ECOLI - Also known as ycbG. Experimental evidence at protein level: Swiss-Prot protein existence level 1. Required for spatial organization of the terminus region of the chromosome (Ter macrodomain) during the cell cycle. Prevents early segregation of duplicated Ter macrodomains during cell division. Binds specifically to matS, which is a 13 bp signature motif repeated within the Ter macrodomain. From Escherichia coli (strain K12).
   1894..2574    +  CDS            mEos2: monomeric variant of green-to-red photoswitchable fluorescent protein EosFP (McKinney et al., 2009)
   2585..2689    +  CDS            minE (fragment): MINE_ECOLI - Experimental evidence at protein level: Swiss-Prot protein existence level 1. Prevents the cell division inhibition by proteins MinC and MinD at internal division sites while permitting inhibition at polar sites. This ensures cell division at the proper site by restricting the formation of a division septum at the midpoint of the long axis of the cell. From Escherichia coli (strain K12).
   2764..5811    +  CDS            lacZ: β-galactosidase; lacZ
   5863..6099    +  CDS            lacY (fragment): LACY_ECOLI - Experimental evidence at protein level: Swiss-Prot protein existence level 1. Responsible for transport of beta-galactosides into the cell, with the concomitant import of a proton (symport system). Can transport lactose, melibiose, lactulose or the analog methyl-1-thio-beta,D- galactopyranoside (TMG), but not sucrose or fructose (PubMed:1848449, PubMed:18177889, PubMed:22106930). The substrate specificity is directed toward the galactopyranosyl moiety of the substrate (PubMed:22106930). From Escherichia coli (strain K12).
   6163..6558    -  CDS            YPB1_ECOLX: Protein predicted: Swiss-Prot protein existence level 4. From Escherichia coli.
   6562..6753    +  CDS            rop: Rop protein, which maintains plasmids at low copy number; rop
   6855..6995    +  misc_feature   bom: basis of mobility region from pBR322
   7181..7769    -  rep_origin     ori: high-copy-number ColE1/pMB1/pBR322/pUC origin of replication
   7940..8800    -  CDS            AmpR: β-lactamase; bla; confers resistance to ampicillin, carbenicillin, and related antibiotics
   8801..8905    -  promoter       AmpR promoter: bla
>Addgene plasmid #72653 | pJB128 (MatP-mEos2) | depositor full sequence | sequence record 133148 | pJB128 (MatP-mEos2) sequence 9005 bps
CAATTCGGGACACCATCGAATGGTGCAAAACCTTTCGCGGTATGGCATGATAGCGCCCGGAAGAGAGTCA
ATTCAGGGTGGTGAATGTGAAACCAGTAACGTTATACGATGTCGCAGAGTATGCCGGTGTCTCTTATCAG
ACCGTTTCCCGCGTGGTGAACCAGGCCAGCCACGTTTCTGCGAAAACGCGGGAAAAAGTGGAAGCGGCGA
TGGCGGAGCTGAATTACATTCCCAACCGCGTGGCACAACAACTGGCGGGCAAACAGTCGTTGCTGATTGG
CGTTGCCACCTCCAGTCTGGCCCTGCACGCGCCGTCGCAAATTGTCGCGGCGATTAAATCTCGCGCCGAT
CAACTGGGTGCCAGCGTGGTGGTGTCGATGGTAGAACGAAGCGGCGTCGAAGCCTGTAAAGCGGCGGTGC
ACAATCTTCTCGCGCAACGCGTCAGTGGGCTGATCATTAACTATCCGCTGGATGACCAGGATGCCATTGC
TGTGGAAGCTGCCTGCACTAATGTTCCGGCGTTATTTCTTGATGTCTCTGACCAGACACCCATCAACAGT
ATTATTTTCTCCCATGAAGACGGTACGCGACTGGGCGTGGAGCATCTGGTCGCATTGGGTCACCAGCAAA
TCGCGCTGTTAGCGGGCCCATTAAGTTCTGTCTCGGCGCGTCTGCGTCTGGCTGGCTGGCATAAATATCT
CACTCGCAATCAAATTCAGCCGATAGCGGAACGGGAAGGCGACTGGAGTGCCATGTCCGGTTTTCAACAA
ACCATGCAAATGCTGAATGAGGGCATCGTTCCCACTGCGATGCTGGTTGCCAACGATCAGATGGCGCTGG
GCGCAATGCGCGCCATTACCGAGTCCGGGCTGCGCGTTGGTGCGGATATCTCGGTAGTGGGATACGACGA
TACCGAAGACAGCTCATGTTATATCCCGCCGTTAACCACCATCAAACAGGATTTTCGCCTGCTGGGGCAA
ACCAGCGTGGACCGCTTGCTGCAACTCTCTCAGGGCCAGGCGGTGAAGGGCAATCAGCTGTTGCCCGTCT
CACTGGTGAAAAGAAAAACCACCCTGGCGCCCAATACGCAAACCGCCTCTCCCCGCGCGTTGGCCGATTC
ATTAATGCAGCTGGCACGACAGGTTTCCCGACTGGAAAGCGGGCAGTGAGCGCAACGCAATTAATGTGAG
TTAGCTCACTCATTAGGCACCCCAGGCTTTACACTTTATGCTTCCGGCTCGTATGTTGTGTGGAATTGTG
AGCGGATAACAATTTCACACAGGAAACAGCTATGACCATGATTACGAATTCCCGGGGATCTCGATCCCGC
GAAATTAATACGACTCACTATAGGGGAATTGTGAGCGGATAACAATTCCCCTCTAGATTTAAGAAGGAGA
TATACATATGAAATATCAACAACTTGAAAATCTTGAAAGCGGTTGGAAATGGAAGTATCTGGTTAAGAAG
CATCGCGAAGGGGAGTTAATCACCCGTTACATAGAAGCCAGTGCCGCCCAGGAAGCCGTCGATGTGTTGC
TCTCGCTGGAAAATGAACCCGTGCTGGTAAATGGCTGGATTGACAAGCATATGAATCCGGAACTGGTCAA
TCGCATGAAGCAAACCATTCGGGCAAGACGAAAGCGCCATTTTAATGCGGAACACCAGCATACGCGCAAA
AAATCGATCGATCTGGAATTTATTGTCTGGCAACGTCTGGCTGGTCTTGCGCAGCGTCGCGGTAAAACGC
TTTCTGAAACGATTGTTCAGCTGATTGAAGATGCGGAAAACAAAGAGAAATACGCGAATAAAATGTCTTC
TCTGAAGCAGGATCTGCAGGCATTGCTGGGTAAGGAAGGATCCGCTGGCTCCGCTGCTGGTTCTGGCGAA
TTCATGAGTGCGATTAAGCCAGACATGAAGATCAAACTCCGTATGGAAGGCAACGTAAACGGGCACCACT
TTGTGATCGACGGAGATGGTACAGGCAAGCCTTTTGAGGGAAAACAGAGTATGGATCTTGAAGTCAAAGA
GGGCGGACCTCTGCCTTTTGCCTTTGATATCCTGACCACTGCATTCCATTACGGCAACAGGGTATTCGCC
AAATATCCAGACAACATACAAGACTATTTTAAGCAGTCGTTTCCTAAGGGGTATTCGTGGGAACGAAGCT
TGACTTTCGAAGACGGGGGCATTTGCATTGCCAGAAACGACATAACAATGGAAGGGGACACTTTCTATAA
TAAAGTTCGATTTTATGGTACCAACTTTCCCGCCAATGGTCCAGTTATGCAGAAGAAGACGCTGAAATGG
GAGCCCTCCACTGAGAAAATGTATGTGCGTGATGGAGTGCTGACGGGTGATATTCATATGGCTTTGTTGC
TTGAAGGAAATGCCCATTACCGATGTGACTTCAGAACTACTTACAAAGCTAAGGAGAAGGGTGTCAAGTT
ACCAGGCTACCACTTTGTGGACCACTGCATTGAGATTTTAAGCCATGACAAAGATTACAACAAGGTTAAG
CTGTATGAGCATGCTGTTGCTCATTCTGGATTGCCTGACAATGCCAGACGATAATACGTATTAAGTACAA
ATTGATCCTGAGATGGTAACCGTACAGCTTGAGCAAAAAGATGGCGATATTTCTATTCTTGAGCTGAACG
TGACCTTACCGGAAGCAGAAGAGCTGAAATAAGCCCGCTGTAAAAGCGCATTTATCTTCAAGGCAGAGTT
ATCTCTGCCTTGAGTTTTGGGAATTCACTGGCCGTCGTTTTACAACGTCGTGACTGGGAAAACCCTGGCG
TTACCCAACTTAATCGCCTTGCAGCACATCCCCCTTTCGCCAGCTGGCGTAATAGCGAAGAGGCCCGCAC
CGATCGCCCTTCCCAACAGTTGCGCAGCCTGAATGGCGAATGGCGCTTTGCCTGGTTTCCGGCACCAGAA
GCGGTGCCGGAAAGCTGGCTGGAGTGCGATCTTCCTGAGGCCGATACTGTCGTCGTCCCCTCAAACTGGC
AGATGCACGGTTACGATGCGCCCATCTACACCAACGTAACCTATCCCATTACGGTCAATCCGCCGTTTGT
TCCCACGGAGAATCCGACGGGTTGTTACTCGCTCACATTTAATGTTGATGAAAGCTGGCTACAGGAAGGC
CAGACGCGAATTATTTTTGATGGCGTTAACTCGGCGTTTCATCTGTGGTGCAACGGGCGCTGGGTCGGTT
ACGGCCAGGACAGTCGTTTGCCGTCTGAATTTGACCTGAGCGCATTTTTACGCGCCGGAGAAAACCGCCT
CGCGGTGATGGTGCTGCGTTGGAGTGACGGCAGTTATCTGGAAGATCAGGATATGTGGCGGATGAGCGGC
ATTTTCCGTGACGTCTCGTTGCTGCATAAACCGACTACACAAATCAGCGATTTCCATGTTGCCACTCGCT
TTAATGATGATTTCAGCCGCGCTGTACTGGAGGCTGAAGTTCAGATGTGCGGCGAGTTGCGTGACTACCT
ACGGGTAACAGTTTCTTTATGGCAGGGTGAAACGCAGGTCGCCAGCGGCACCGCGCCTTTCGGCGGTGAA
ATTATCGATGAGCGTGGTGGTTATGCCGATCGCGTCACACTACGTCTCAACGTCGAAAACCCGAAACTGT
GGAGCGCCGAAATCCCGAATCTCTATCGTGCGGTGGTTGAACTGCACACCGGCGACGGCACGCTGATTGA
AGCAGAAGCCTGCGATGTCGGTTTCCGCGAGGTGCGGATTGAAAATGGTCTGCTGCTGCTGAACGGCAAG
CCGTTGCTGATTCGAGGCGTTAACCGTCACGAGCATCATCCTCTGCATGGTCAGGTCATGGATGAGCAGA
CGATGGTGCAGGATATCCTGCTGATGAAGCAGAACAACTTTAACGCCGTGCGCTGTTCGCATTATCCGAA
CCATCCGCTGTGGTACACGCTGTGCGACCGCTACGGCCTGTATGTGGTGGATGAAGCCAATATTGAAACC
CACGGCATGGTGCCAATGAATCGTCTGACCGATGATCCGCGCTGGCTACCGGCGATGAGCGAACGCGTAA
CGCGAATGGTGCAGCGCGATCGTAATCACCCGAGTGTGATCATCTGGTCGCTGGGGAATGAATCAGGCCA
CGGCGCTAATCACGACGCGCTGTATCGCTGGATCAAATCTGTCGATCCTTCCCGCCCGGTGCAGTATGAA
GGCGGCGGAGCCGACACCACGGCCACCGATATTATTTGCCCGATGTACGCGCGCGTGGATGAAGACCAGC
CCTTCCCGGCTGTGCCGAAATGGTCCATCAAAAAATGGCTTTCGCTACCTGGAGAGACGCGCCCGCTGAT
CCTTTGCGAATACGCCCACGCGATGGGTAACAGTCTTGGCGGTTTCGCTAAATACTGGCAGGCGTTTCGT
CAGTATCCCCGTTTACAGGGCGGCTTCGTCTGGGACTGGGTGGATCAGTCGCTGATTAAATATGATGAAA
ACGGCAACCCGTGGTCGGCTTACGGCGGTGATTTTGGCGATACGCCGAACGATCGCCAGTTCTGTATGAA
CGGTCTGGTCTTTGCCGACCGCACGCCGCATCCAGCGCTGACGGAAGCAAAACACCAGCAGCAGTTTTTC
CAGTTCCGTTTATCCGGGCAAACCATCGAAGTGACCAGCGAATACCTGTTCCGTCATAGCGATAACGAGC
TCCTGCACTGGATGGTGGCGCTGGATGGTAAGCCGCTGGCAAGCGGTGAAGTGCCTCTGGATGTCGCTCC
ACAAGGTAAACAGTTGATTGAACTGCCTGAACTACCGCAGCCGGAGAGCGCCGGGCAACTCTGGCTCACA
GTACGCGTAGTGCAACCGAACGCGACCGCATGGTCAGAAGCCGGGCACATCAGCGCCTGGCAGCAGTGGC
GTCTGGCGGAAAACCTCAGTGTGACGCTCCCCGCCGCGTCCCACGCCATCCCGCATCTGACCACCAGCGA
AATGGATTTTTGCATCGAGCTGGGTAATAAGCGTTGGCAATTTAACCGCCAGTCAGGCTTTCTTTCACAG
ATGTGGATTGGCGATAAAAAACAACTGCTGACGCCGCTGCGCGATCAGTTCACCCGTGCACCGCTGGATA
ACGACATTGGCGTAAGTGAAGCGACCCGCATTGACCCTAACGCCTGGGTCGAACGCTGGAAGGCGGCGGG
CCATTACCAGGCCGAAGCAGCGTTGTTGCAGTGCACGGCAGATACACTTGCTGATGCGGTGCTGATTACG
ACCGCTCACGCGTGGCAGCATCAGGGGAAAACCTTATTTATCAGCCGGAAAACCTACCGGATTGATGGTA
GTGGTCAAATGGCGATTACCGTTGATGTTGAAGTGGCGAGCGATACACCGCATCCGGCGCGGATTGGCCT
GAACTGCCAGCTGGCGCAGGTAGCAGAGCGGGTAAACTGGCTCGGATTAGGGCCGCAAGAAAACTATCCC
GACCGCCTTACTGCCGCCTGTTTTGACCGCTGGGATCTGCCATTGTCAGACATGTATACCCCGTACGTCT
TCCCGAGCGAAAACGGTCTGCGCTGCGGGACGCGCGAATTGAATTATGGCCCACACCAGTGGCGCGGCGA
CTTCCAGTTCAACATCAGCCGCTACAGTCAACAGCAACTGATGGAAACCAGCCATCGCCATCTGCTGCAC
GCGGAAGAAGGCACATGGCTGAATATCGACGGTTTCCATATGGGGATTGGTGGCGACGACTCCTGGAGCC
CGTCAGTATCGGCGGAATTACAGCTGAGCGCCGGTCGCTACCATTACCAGTTGGTCTGGTGTCAAAAATA
ATAATAACCGGGCAGGCCATGTCTGCCCGTATTTCGCGTAAGGAAATCCATTATGTACTATTTAAAAAAC
ACAAACTTTTGGATGTTCGGTTTATTCTTTTTCTTTTACTTTTTTATCATGGGAGCCTACTTCCCGTTTT
TCCCGATTTGGCTACATGACATCAACCATATCAGCAAAAGTGATACGGGTATTATTTTTGCCGCTATTTC
TCTGTTCTCGCTATTATTCCAACCGCTGTTTGGTCTGCTTTCTGACAAACTCGGGCAGCGTTGGGTCCTG
GCCACGGGTGCGCATGATCGTGCTCCTGTCGTTGAGGACCCGGCTAGGCTGGCGGGGTTGCCTTACTGGT
TAGCAGAATGAATCACCGATACGCGAGCGAACGTGAAGCGACTGCTGCTGCAAAACGTCTGCGACCTGAG
CAACAACATGAATGGTCTTCGGTTTCCGTGTTTCGTAAAGTCTGGAAACGCGGAAGTCAGCGCCCTGCAC
CATTATGTTCCGGATCTGCATCGCAGGATGCTGCTGGCTACCCTGTGGAACACCTACATCTGTATTAACG
AAGCGCTGGCATTGACCCTGAGTGATTTTTCTCTGGTCCCGCCGCATCCATACCGCCAGTTGTTTACCCT
CACAACGTTCCAGTAACCGGGCATGTTCATCATCAGTAACCCGTATCGTGAGCATCCTCTCTCGTTTCAT
CGGTATCATTACCCCCATGAACAGAAATTCCCCCTTACACGGAGGCATCAAGTGACCAAACAGGAAAAAA
CCGCCCTTAACATGGCCCGCTTTATCAGAAGCCAGACATTAACGCTTCTGGAGAAACTCAACGAGCTGGA
CGCGGATGAACAGGCAGACATCTGTGAATCGCTTCACGACCACGCTGATGAGCTTTACCGCAGCTGCCTC
GCGCGTTTCGGTGATGACGGTGAAAACCTCTGACACATGCAGCTCCCGGAGACGGTCACAGCTTGTCTGT
AAGCGGATGCCGGGAGCAGACAAGCCCGTCAGGGCGCGTCAGCGGGTGTTGGCGGGTGTCGGGGCGCAGC
CATGACCCAGTCACGTAGCGATAGCGGAGTGTATACTGGCTTAACTATGCGGCATCAGAGCAGATTGTAC
TGAGAGTGCACCATATGCGGTGTGAAATACCGCACAGATGCGTAAGGAGAAAATACCGCATCAGGCGCTC
TTCCGCTTCCTCGCTCACTGACTCGCTGCGCTCGGTCGTTCGGCTGCGGCGAGCGGTATCAGCTCACTCA
AAGGCGGTAATACGGTTATCCACAGAATCAGGGGATAACGCAGGAAAGAACATGTGAGCAAAAGGCCAGC
AAAAGGCCAGGAACCGTAAAAAGGCCGCGTTGCTGGCGTTTTTCCATAGGCTCCGCCCCCCTGACGAGCA
TCACAAAAATCGACGCTCAAGTCAGAGGTGGCGAAACCCGACAGGACTATAAAGATACCAGGCGTTTCCC
CCTGGAAGCTCCCTCGTGCGCTCTCCTGTTCCGACCCTGCCGCTTACCGGATACCTGTCCGCCTTTCTCC
CTTCGGGAAGCGTGGCGCTTTCTCAATGCTCACGCTGTAGGTATCTCAGTTCGGTGTAGGTCGTTCGCTC
CAAGCTGGGCTGTGTGCACGAACCCCCCGTTCAGCCCGACCGCTGCGCCTTATCCGGTAACTATCGTCTT
GAGTCCAACCCGGTAAGACACGACTTATCGCCACTGGCAGCAGCCACTGGTAACAGGATTAGCAGAGCGA
GGTATGTAGGCGGTGCTACAGAGTTCTTGAAGTGGTGGCCTAACTACGGCTACACTAGAAGGACAGTATT
TGGTATCTGCGCTCTGCTGAAGCCAGTTACCTTCGGAAAAAGAGTTGGTAGCTCTTGATCCGGCAAACAA
ACCACCGCTGGTAGCGGTGGTTTTTTTGTTTGCAAGCAGCAGATTACGCGCAGAAAAAAAGGATCTCAAG
AAGATCCTTTGATCTTTTCTACGGGGTCTGACGCTCAGTGGAACGAAAACTCACGTTAAGGGATTTTGGT
CATGAGATTATCAAAAAGGATCTTCACCTAGATCCTTTTAAATTAAAAATGAAGTTTTAAATCAATCTAA
AGTATATATGAGTAAACTTGGTCTGACAGTTACCAATGCTTAATCAGTGAGGCACCTATCTCAGCGATCT
GTCTATTTCGTTCATCCATAGTTGCCTGACTCCCCGTCGTGTAGATAACTACGATACGGGAGGGCTTACC
ATCTGGCCCCAGTGCTGCAATGATACCGCGAGACCCACGCTCACCGGCTCCAGATTTATCAGCAATAAAC
CAGCCAGCCGGAAGGGCCGAGCGCAGAAGTGGTCCTGCAACTTTATCCGCCTCCATCCAGTCTATTAATT
GTTGCCGGGAAGCTAGAGTAAGTAGTTCGCCAGTTAATAGTTTGCGCAACGTTGTTGCCATTGCTGCAGG
CATCGTGGTGTCACGCTCGTCGTTTGGTATGGCTTCATTCAGCTCCGGTTCCCAACGATCAAGGCGAGTT
ACATGATCCCCCATGTTGTGCAAAAAAGCGGTTAGCTCCTTCGGTCCTCCGATCGTTGTCAGAAGTAAGT
TGGCCGCAGTGTTATCACTCATGGTTATGGCAGCACTGCATAATTCTCTTACTGTCATGCCATCCGTAAG
ATGCTTTTCTGTGACTGGTGAGTACTCAACCAAGTCATTCTGAGAATAGTGTATGCGGCGACCGAGTTGC
TCTTGCCCGGCGTCAACACGGGATAATACCGCGCCACATAGCAGAACTTTAAAAGTGCTCATCATTGGAA
AACGTTCTTCGGGGCGAAAACTCTCAAGGATCTTACCGCTGTTGAGATCCAGTTCGATGTAACCCACTCG
TGCACCCAACTGATCTTCAGCATCTTTTACTTTCACCAGCGTTTCTGGGTGAGCAAAAACAGGAAGGCAA
AATGCCGCAAAAAAGGGAATAAGGGCGACACGGAAATGTTGAATACTCATACTCTTCCTTTTTCAATATT
ATTGAAGCATTTATCAGGGTTATTGTCTCATGAGCGGATACATATTTGAATGTATTTAGAAAAATAAACA
AATAGGGGTTCCGCGCACATTTCCCCGAAAAGTGCCACCTGACGTCTAAGAAACCATTATTATCATGACA
TTAACCTATAAAAATAGGCGTATCACGAGGCCCTTTCGTCTTCAA
