>Addgene plasmid #72653 | pJB128 (MatP-mEos2) | addgene partial sequence | sequence record 137546 | T7 5'-TAATACGACTCACTATAGGG-3'
AGGAGATATACATATGAAATATCAACAACTTGAAAATCTTGAAAGCGGTTGGAAATGGAAGTATCTGGTT
AAGAAGCATCGCGAAGGGGAGTTAATCACCCGTTACATAGAAGCCAGTGCCGCCCAGGAAGCCGTCGATG
TGTTGCTCTCGCTGGAAAATGAACCCGTGCTGGTAAATGGCTGGATTGACAAGCATATGAATCCGGAACT
GGTCAATCGCATGAAGCAAACCATTCGGGCAAGACGAAAGCGCCATTTTAATGCGGAACACCAGCATACG
CGCAAAAAATCGATCGATCTGGAATTTATTGTCTGGCAACGTCTGGCTGGTCTTGCGCAGCGTCGCGGTA
AAACGCTTTCTGAAACGATTGTTCAGCTGATTGAAGATGCGGAAAACAAAGAGAAATACGCGAATAAAAT
GTCTTCTCTGAAGCAGGATCTGCAGGCATTGCTGGGTAAGGAAGGATCCGCTGGCTCCGCTGCTGGTTCT
GGCGAATTCATGAGTGCGATTAAGCCAGACATGAAGATCAAACTCCGTATGGAAGGCAACGTAAACGGGC
ACCACTTTGTGATCGACGGAGATGGTACAGGCAAGCCTTTTGAGGGAAAACAGAGTATGGATCTTGAAGT
CAAAGAGGGCGGACCTCTGCCTTTTGCCTTTGATATCCTGACCACTGCATTCCATTACGGCAACAGGGTA
TTCGCCAAATATCCAGACAACATACAAGACTATTTTAAGCAGTCGTTTCCTAAGGGG
